Addgene plasmid #160014: pI1-MTU-DO-HPH
Purpose: (Empty Backbone) Integrative vector for K. marxianus, targeting the LAC4 locus. Hygromycin selection.
Depositing lab: John Morrissey. Depositing organization: University College Cork. Publication: Rational engineering of Kluyveromyces marxianus to create a chassis for the production of aromatic products. Rajkumar AS, Morrissey JP. Microb Cell Fact. 2020 Nov 11;19(1):207. doi: 10.1186/s12934-020-01461-7. PubMed 33176787.
Backbone
  Vector backbone: Constructed from MoClo Yeast Toolkit (Kit # 1000000061) and own yeast homology arms (Addgene plasmids 125030 and 125063)
  Backbone manufacturer: Partially Addgene
  Backbone size (bp): 5407
  Vector type: Yeast Expression ; Kluyveromyces marxianus
  Promoter: n/a
  Selectable markers: Hygromycin
Growth in bacteria
  Bacterial resistance: Kanamycin, 50 μg/mL
  Growth temperature: 37°C
  Growth strain: DH5alpha
  Copy number: High Copy
Gene/Insert
  Sequencing primers: 5′ tttgctggccttttgctc; 3′ tattctgggcctccatgtc
Terms and licenses: Academic/Nonprofit Terms; Industry Terms: Not Available to Industry
How to cite: pI1-MTU-DO-HPH was a gift from John Morrissey (Addgene plasmid # 160014 ; http://n2t.net/addgene:160014 ; RRID:Addgene_160014)
