[The description below was written by a language model from this plasmid's Addgene catalogue record and pLannotate feature annotations shown in this document.]
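Description:
pI1-MTU-DO-HPH is an empty integrative backbone for the yeast Kluyveromyces marxianus, assembled from MoClo Yeast Toolkit parts together with the depositing lab's own yeast homology arms. It is maintained in E. coli as a high-copy plasmid through a ColE1/pUC-type origin and a kanamycin resistance gene (aph(3')-Ia). No yeast replication origin is annotated, which fits its intended use as a vector that must integrate into the chromosome to be stably inherited.

The yeast-directed portion is bracketed by two fragments annotated as LAC4 (beta-galactosidase) coding sequence. The annotation tool matched them to the K. lactis protein, but according to the record they serve as homology arms targeting the K. marxianus LAC4 locus. Between the arms sit two elements. The first is a superfolder GFP coding sequence followed by the bacterial rrnB T1 and T7Te terminators. In Yeast Toolkit-style vectors, such a cassette usually acts as a bacterial dropout marker that is replaced by the assembled transcription unit(s) during Golden Gate cloning, so that correct clones lose fluorescence. The "DO" in the name may reflect this, but the record does not explicitly state it, and no promoter for the GFP is annotated. The second is an hphMX6 cassette, ending in the Ashbya gossypii TEF terminator, which confers hygromycin resistance for selecting yeast integrants.

No cargo promoter or insert is listed, as expected for an empty backbone. The catalogue gives a backbone size of 5,407 bp, whereas the sequenced record is 6,432 nt, and the record does not explain this difference. The associated work concerns engineering K. marxianus as a chassis for producing aromatic compounds.
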