Features (pLannotate 1.2.2; 9 found; start..end, strand, type, name):
     55..948     -  CDS            LAC4 (fragment): BGAL_KLULA - Experimental evidence at protein level: Swiss-Prot protein existence level 1. From Kluyveromyces lactis (strain ATCC 8585 / CBS 2359 / DSM 70799 / NBRC 1267 / NRRL Y-1140 / WM37) (Yeast) (Candida sphaerica).
   1145..1858    +  CDS            superfolder GFP: GFP variant that folds robustly even when fused to poorly folded proteins (Pédelacq et al., 2006)
   1870..1941    +  terminator     rrnB T1 terminator: transcription terminator T1 from the E. coli rrnB gene
   1957..1984    +  terminator     T7Te terminator: phage T7 early transcription terminator
   2235..3809    +  gene           hphMX6: yeast selectable marker conferring hygromycin resistance
   3612..3809    +  terminator     TEF terminator: Ashbya gossypii TEF terminator
   3810..4691    -  CDS            LAC4 (fragment): BGAL_KLULA - Experimental evidence at protein level: Swiss-Prot protein existence level 1. From Kluyveromyces lactis (strain ATCC 8585 / CBS 2359 / DSM 70799 / NBRC 1267 / NRRL Y-1140 / WM37) (Yeast) (Candida sphaerica).
   4744..5559    -  CDS            KanR: aminoglycoside phosphotransferase; aph(3')-Ia; confers resistance to kanamycin in bacteria or G418 (Geneticin®) in eukaryotes
   5784..6372    +  rep_origin     ori: high-copy-number ColE1/pMB1/pBR322/pUC origin of replication
>Addgene plasmid #160014 | pI1-MTU-DO-HPH | addgene full sequence | sequence record 317859 | Addgene NGS Result
TTCTTTCCTGCGTTATCCCCTGATTCTGTGGATAACCGTGCGGCCGCCCCTTTCAGGCGCGCCGAAAGTG
ATTGAAGAACCCTCAAACTTGCTGGATATTTCCTTACCCTTGACCTTTAGGCTTTCAATTTTACCCAACA
ATTTGTCCAAGACAAATTGCAATCCACTGGATTCAACTGAGACATAACGTTTACCGTCGTTGATCTTGGT
AGGTTTTTCTGCTGTCTCTGTAACAAAATCTGGTACCTTTAATGGAAGTTCGGCTTGGCCCCAGGCAATT
TCATGACCTGCCTTTAGAACACCAGCATCATCCTTTAACACGGCAACAACATAAGTGGTATCAGAAGGAA
TAGTAACAGATTCTTCTGGCTTTAAAGCTGGAACGTCGATTGTCTTTCCCGTGTCCTTGTCGATAAACAA
TAAGTGATCTGTCGTAATGAAGTCGTGCTTATTTGTGATTGTTACAGATCCGTGCGCAATTTTAATATGA
ACGGGTTCAATAACCTTCTTATACTCTACAAGGCCCGGAGTAGGATTATGCTCACTGTTACACAAACCAT
CCATGATGAACACTCCGTCATGAACCTCTTCCTTAAAGTCACCACCATAAGCATAAGCTTTATGCAACTT
ACCATCTGCAGTACTAACATCTTCGAATTCAATACCGTGATTTGCCCATTCCCAGATAAAGCCACCTTGG
TAAAACTTCTCCTTGTAGAACAACTCTTGATATTCTTTCAAAGAACCCGGGCCGTTACCCATTGCATGAC
CGTACTCACACAAGATCAAAGGCTTTTCAAACTTACCATTTTCATCAGTGTGGTTCTTCCTCCACCTTTC
CATAATTTCAAATGTTGGGTACATGAAACTAAAGATATCTGCACTCAAAGCGTTCAAGTCACCCTCATAA
TGCACCAGTCTGGTAGGATCCAATTGCTTAAGAATTCGCATCTAGACTGATGAGACGAACGTGAGACCGA
AAGTGAAACGTGATTTCATGCGTCATTTTGAACATTTTGTAAATCTTATTTAATAATGTGTGCGGCAATT
CACATTTAATTTATGAATGTTTTCTTAACATCGCGGCAACTCAAGAAACGGCAGGTTCGGATCTTAGCTA
CTAGAGAAAGAGGAGAAATACTAGATGCGTAAAGGCGAAGAGCTGTTCACTGGTGTCGTCCCTATTCTGG
TGGAACTGGATGGTGATGTCAACGGTCATAAGTTTTCCGTGCGTGGCGAGGGTGAAGGTGACGCAACTAA
TGGTAAACTGACGCTGAAGTTCATCTGTACTACTGGTAAACTGCCGGTTCCTTGGCCGACTCTGGTAACG
ACGCTGACTTATGGTGTTCAGTGCTTTGCTCGTTATCCGGACCATATGAAGCAGCATGACTTCTTCAAGT
CCGCCATGCCGGAAGGCTATGTGCAGGAACGCACGATTTCCTTTAAGGATGACGGCACGTACAAAACGCG
TGCGGAAGTGAAATTTGAAGGCGATACCCTGGTAAACCGCATTGAGCTGAAAGGCATTGACTTTAAAGAG
GACGGCAATATCCTGGGCCATAAGCTGGAATACAATTTTAACAGCCACAATGTTTACATCACCGCCGATA
AACAAAAAAATGGCATTAAAGCGAATTTTAAAATTCGCCACAACGTGGAGGATGGCAGCGTGCAGCTGGC
TGATCACTACCAGCAAAACACTCCAATCGGTGATGGTCCTGTTCTGCTGCCAGACAATCACTATCTGAGC
ACGCAAAGCGTTCTGTCTAAAGATCCGAACGAGAAACGCGATCATATGGTTCTGCTGGAGTTCGTAACCG
CAGCGGGCATCACGCATGGTATGGATGAACTGTACAAATGACCAGGCATCAAATAAAACGAAAGGCTCAG
TCGAAAGACTGGGCCTTTCGTTTTATCTGTTGTTTGTCGGTGAACGCTCTCTACTAGAGTCACACTGGCT
CACCTTCGGGTGGGCCTTTCTGCGTTTATAGGTCTCAGCTGGAAATCTGCTCGTCAGTGGTGCTCACACT
GACGAATCATGTACAGATCATACCGATGACTGCCTGGCGACTCACAACTAAGCAAGACAGCCGGAACCAG
CGCCGGCGAACACCACTGCATATATGGCATATCACAACAGTCCACGTCTCAAGCAGTTACAGAGATGTTA
CGAACCACTAGTGCACTGCAGTACAGTTTAGCTTGCCTCGTCCCCGCCGGGTCACCCGGCCAGCGACATG
GAGGCCCAGAATACCCTCCTTGACAGTCTTGACGTGCGCAGCTCAGGGGCATGATGTGACTGTCGCCCGT
ACATTTAGCCCATACATCCCCATGTATAATCATTTGCATCCATACATTTTGATGGCCGCACGGCGCGAAG
CAAAAATTACGGCTCCTCGCTCCAGACCTGCGAGCAGGGAAACGCTCCCCTCACAGACGCGTTGAATTGT
CCCCACGCCGCGCCCCTGTAGAGAAATATAAAAGGTTAGGATTTGCCACTGAGGTTCTTCTTTCATATAC
TTCCTTTTAAAATCTTGCTAGGATACAGTTCTCACATCACATCCGAACATAAACAAAAATGGGTAAAAAG
CCTGAACTCACCGCGACGTCTGTCGAGAAGTTTCTGATCGAAAAGTTCGACAGCGTGTCCGACCTGATGC
AGCTCTCGGAGGGCGAAGAATCTCGTGCTTTCAGCTTCGATGTAGGAGGGCGTGGATATGTCCTGCGGGT
AAATAGCTGCGCCGATGGTTTCTACAAAGATCGTTATGTTTATCGGCACTTTGCATCGGCCGCGCTCCCG
ATTCCGGAAGTGCTTGACATTGGGGAATTTAGCGAGAGCCTGACCTATTGCATCTCCCGCCGTGCACAGG
GTGTCACGTTGCAAGACCTGCCTGAAACCGAACTGCCCGCTGTTCTGCAACCGGTCGCGGAGGCCATGGA
TGCGATCGCTGCGGCCGATCTTAGCCAGACGAGCGGGTTCGGCCCATTCGGACCGCAAGGAATCGGTCAA
TACACTACATGGCGTGATTTCATATGCGCGATTGCTGATCCCCATGTGTATCACTGGCAAACTGTGATGG
ACGACACCGTCAGTGCGTCCGTCGCGCAGGCTCTCGATGAGCTGATGCTTTGGGCCGAGGACTGCCCCGA
AGTCCGGCACCTCGTGCACGCGGATTTCGGCTCCAACAATGTCCTGACGGACAATGGCCGCATAACAGCG
GTCATTGACTGGAGCGAGGCGATGTTCGGGGATTCCCAATACGAGGTCGCCAACATCTTCTTCTGGAGGC
CGTGGTTGGCTTGTATGGAGCAGCAGACGCGCTACTTCGAGCGGAGGCATCCGGAGCTTGCAGGATCGCC
GCGGCTCCGGGCGTATATGCTCCGCATTGGTCTTGACCAACTCTATCAGAGCTTGGTTGACGGCAATTTC
GATGATGCAGCTTGGGCGCAGGGTCGATGCGACGCAATCGTCCGATCCGGAGCCGGGACTGTCGGGCGTA
CACAAATCGCCCGCAGAAGCGCGGCCGTCTGGACCGATGGCTGTGTAGAAGTACTCGCCGATAGTGGAAA
CCGACGCCCCAGCACTCGTCCGAGGGCAAAGGAATAAAGTAACTGACAATAAAAAGATTCTTGTTTTCAA
GAACTTGTCATTTGTATAGTTTTTTTATATTGTAGTTGTTCTATTTTAATCAAATGTTAGCGTGATTTAT
ATTTTTTTTCGCCTCGACATCATCTGCCCAGATGCGAAGTTAAGTGCGCAGAAAGTAATATCATGCGTCA
ATCGTATGTGAATGCTGGTCGCTATACTGGAGTTGCTTAATTAGCTTGTACATGGCTTTGTGGTTTCTGC
CATAACAAGCTTCGTTACCCAAGGACCAGATAATAATCGAAGGATGATTGACATCTCTTAGGACAAGTTG
GGAAGCTCTGTCTAAGTACGCGACCTCGTACTCTGGATTATCTGATAAGTAATGGGCATTAACATCGTAG
AGTTTATTTTTGGTATCTGGATATTCAGCCTCCAAGTTCGTATGACGATTAAATGGCTCTTGAACACCGT
GAGTTTCAAGATCTGCCTCATCAATGACCCAGAAGCCTAGTTTATCGAAGAGGTCATACACCTTAGGATG
GTTTGGATAATGCGAGTTACGAACAGCATTGATGTTAAACTTCTTCATTAGAATCAAGTCTCTAACAACA
AAATCTAATGGCACAGCTCTACCGAACCTTGGATGGTGATCATGCCTGTTGACACCTCTAAAGAGAATGT
CTTTGCCATTAACAGTAATGTTACCGTCCTTCAACTCCACTTGTCTGAAACCAACATGGTGCTTAATAGA
TTGAATCACACTGCCATCAGATCCAATTAAATCCAACTGGTACTTGTACAAAGTAGGATTTTCTGCGGTC
CAATGTTCTGGGGCCTTGACGTTGATCTTGAAAGCTGTTTCTTCGTCCTTTTTGGTCGAAAAGGAAATAA
ATTCTTTAGTTGAAAACGTCGTGTTCCCATTCTCCTCGTTCAACAAAGAGCTTGCATCGTAAACTTTAGA
TCCATCTTCAGGTTCGTAAAGTGTGAAATTGATGTGATCATAAGAAGAACCCTGGACATCAACTTTCACA
GAAAGCTCTGCATCCTGATACTGAGAGTCCACAAAAGTTGTAGTGACCCTAACGTCTTCAATATGGGCCT
TCGGCGCGCCTCAGCCGAGCGGCCGCGTGTTACAACCAATTAACCAATTCTGATTAGAAAAACTCATCGA
GCATCAAATGAAACTGCAATTTATTCATATCAGGATTATCAATACCATATTTTTGAAAAAGCCGTTTCTG
TAATGAAGGAGAAAACTCACCGAGGCAGTTCCATAGGATGGCAAGATCCTGGTATCGGTCTGCGATTCCG
ACTCGTCCAACATCAATACAACCTATTAATTTCCCCTCGTCAAAAATAAGGTTATCAAGTGAGAAATCAC
CATGAGTGACGACTGAATCCGGTGAGAATGGCAAAAGCTTATGCATTTCTTTCCAGACTTGTTCAACAGG
CCAGCCATTACGCTCGTCATCAAAATCACTCGCATCAACCAAACCGTTATTCATTCGTGATTGCGCCTGA
GCGAGGCGAAATACGCGATCGCTGTTAAAAGGACAATTACAAACAGGAATCGAATGCAACCGGCGCAGGA
ACACTGCCAGCGCATCAACAATATTTTCACCTGAATCAGGATATTCTTCTAATACCTGGAATGCTGTTTT
CCCGGGGATCGCAGTGGTGAGTAACCATGCATCATCAGGAGTACGGATAAAATGCTTGATGGTCGGAAGA
GGCATAAATTCCGTCAGCCAGTTTAGTCTGACCATCTCATCTGTAACATCATTGGCAACGCTACCTTTGC
CATGTTTCAGAAACAACTCTGGCGCATCGGGCTTCCCATACAATCGATAGATTGTCGCACCTGATTGCCC
GACATTATCGCGAGCCCATTTATACCCATATAAATCAGCATCCATGTTGGAATTTAATCGCGGCCTGGAG
CAAGACGTTTCCCGTTGAATATGGCTCATAACACCCCTTGTATTACTGTTTATGTAAGCAGACAGTTTTA
TTGTTCATGATGATATATTTTTATCTTGTGCAATGTAACATCAGAGATTTTGAGACACAACGTGGCTTTG
TTGAATAAATCGAACTTTTGCTGAGTTGAAGGATCAGTCATGACCAAAATCCCTTAACGTGAGTTTTCGT
TCCACTGAGCGTCAGACCCCGTAGAAAAGATCAAAGGATCTTCTTGAGATCCTTTTTTTCTGCGCGTAAT
CTGCTGCTTGCAAACAAAAAAACCACCGCTACCAGCGGTGGTTTGTTTGCCGGATCAAGAGCTACCAACT
CTTTTTCCGAAGGTAACTGGCTTCAGCAGAGCGCAGATACCAAATACTGTTCTTCTAGTGTAGCCGTAGT
TAGGCCACCACTTCAAGAACTCTGTAGCACCGCCTACATACCTCGCTCTGCTAATCCTGTTACCAGTGGC
TGCTGCCAGTGGCGATAAGTCGTGTCTTACCGGGTTGGACTCAAGACGATAGTTACCGGATAAGGCGCAG
CGGTCGGGCTGAACGGGGGGTTCGTGCACACAGCCCAGCTTGGAGCGAACGACCTACACCGAACTGAGAT
ACCTACAGCGTGAGCTATGAGAAAGCGCCACGCTTCCCGAAGGGAGAAAGGCGGACAGGTATCCGGTAAG
CGGCAGGGTCGGAACAGGAGAGCGCACGAGGGAGCTTCCAGGGGGAAACGCCTGGTATCTTTATAGTCCT
GTCGGGTTTCGCCACCTCTGACTTGAGCGTCGATTTTTGTGATGCTCGTCAGGGGGGCGGAGCCTATGGA
AAAACGCCAGCAACGCGGCCTTTTTACGGTTCCTGGCCTTTTGCTGGCCTTTTGCTCACATG
